Addgene plasmid #62946: pBS-KS-attB2-SA(2)-T2A-QF2-Hsp70
Purpose: Creating QF2 drivers from MiMIC lines with inserts into coding introns in Phase 2
Depositing lab: Benjamin White. Depositing organization: National Institute of Mental Health (NIMH). Publication: Plug-and-play genetic access to drosophila cell types using exchangeable exon cassettes. Diao F, Ironfield H, Luan H, Diao F, Shropshire WC, Ewer J, Marr E, Potter CJ, Landgraf M, White BH. Cell Rep. 2015 Mar 3;10(8):1410-21. doi: 10.1016/j.celrep.2015.01.059. Epub 2015 Feb 26. PubMed 25732830.
Backbone
  Vector backbone: pBS-KS-attB1-2-PT-SA-SD-2
  Backbone manufacturer: Hugo Bellen
  Backbone size w/o insert (bp): 3394
  Total vector size (bp): 5023
Growth in bacteria
  Bacterial resistance: Ampicillin, 100 μg/mL
  Growth temperature: 37°C
  Growth strain: DH5alpha
  Copy number: High Copy
Gene/Insert
  Gene/Insert name: T2A-QF2-Hsp70
  Insert size (bp): 1615
Terms and licenses: Academic/Nonprofit Terms; Industry Terms: Not Available to Industry
Depositor comments: This plasmid was generated by the laboratory of Christopher Potter and is based on the QF2 construct (http://www.addgene.org/46115/) published at: http://dx.doi.org/10.1038/nmeth.3250 Other reference: Venken KJT, et al, 2011, MiMIC: a highly versatile transposon insertion resource for engineering Drosophila melanogaster genes. Nature Method: 8:737-744.
How to cite: pBS-KS-attB2-SA(2)-T2A-QF2-Hsp70 was a gift from Benjamin White (Addgene plasmid # 62946 ; http://n2t.net/addgene:62946 ; RRID:Addgene_62946)
