[The description below was written by a language model from this plasmid's Addgene catalogue record and pLannotate feature annotations shown in this document.]
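Description:
pBS-KS-attB2-SA(2)-T2A-QF2-Hsp70 is a 5,023 bp pBluescript KS-derived donor plasmid for recombinase-mediated cassette exchange in Drosophila melanogaster. It is built on the pBS-KS-attB1-2-PT-SA-SD-2 protein-trap backbone from the MiMIC toolkit. It is maintained in E. coli as a high-copy plasmid through a ColE1/pUC-type origin and selected with ampicillin via the β-lactamase gene. The usual pBluescript remnants are also annotated: an f1 origin, a lacZα fragment, lac promoter/operator elements, and flanking T7 and T3 promoters.

The payload lies between two φC31 attB sites in inverted orientation. These allow φC31 integrase to swap the intervening cassette into the paired attP sites of a MiMIC transposon insertion already present in the fly genome. According to the name and catalogue fields, the roughly 1.6 kb insert comprises a splice acceptor in reading-frame phase 2, a T2A peptide sequence, the QF2 transcriptional activator coding sequence, and an Hsp70-derived element, presumably a 3' terminator. The automated feature table does not annotate any of these parts individually, marking only a short MCS fragment between the attB sites.

The cassette carries no promoter of its own. When it is placed in the correct orientation within a coding intron, the splice acceptor captures the host gene's transcript. The T2A sequence then causes ribosomal skipping, so QF2 is released as a separate protein in the native expression pattern of the trapped gene. The stated purpose is to convert MiMIC lines with phase 2 coding-intron insertions into QF2 drivers, which can then activate QUAS-controlled transgenes in the Q binary expression system.
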