Features (pLannotate 1.2.2; 14 found; start..end, strand, type, name):
    254..842     -  rep_origin     ori: high-copy-number ColE1/pMB1/pBR322/pUC origin of replication
   1013..1873    -  CDS            AmpR: β-lactamase; bla; confers resistance to ampicillin, carbenicillin, and related antibiotics
   1874..1978    -  promoter       AmpR promoter: bla
   2031..2459    -  rep_origin     f1 ori (sequence partly withheld): f1 bacteriophage origin of replication; arrow indicates direction of (+) strand synthesis
   2464..2619    -  CDS            lacZα (fragment): LacZα fragment of β-galactosidase; lacZ fragment
   2627..2645    +  promoter       T7 promoter: promoter for bacteriophage T7 RNA polymerase
   2681..2750    +  protein_bind   attB: attB site for the φC31 integrase (Groth et al., 2000) phage φC31 integrase
   4280..4300    +  misc_feature   MCS (fragment): pBluescript multiple cloning site
   4727..4796    -  protein_bind   attB: attB site for the φC31 integrase (Groth et al., 2000) phage φC31 integrase
   4836..4854    -  promoter       T3 promoter: promoter for bacteriophage T3 RNA polymerase
   4899..4915    -  protein_bind   lac operator: The lac repressor binds to the lac operator to inhibit transcription in E. coli. This inhibition can be relieved by adding lactose or isopropyl-β-D-thiogalactopyranoside (IPTG). lac repressor encoded by lacI
   4923..4953    -  promoter       lac promoter: promoter for the E. coli lac operon
   4968..4989    -  protein_bind   CAP binding site: CAP binding activates transcription in the presence of cAMP. E. coli catabolite activator protein
   5002..71      -  CDS            lacI (fragment) (across the origin): lac repressor; lacI; The lac repressor binds to the lac operator to inhibit transcription in E. coli. This inhibition can be relieved by adding lactose or isopropyl-β-D-thiogalactopyranoside (IPTG).
>Addgene plasmid #62946 | pBS-KS-attB2-SA(2)-T2A-QF2-Hsp70 | depositor full sequence | sequence record 104075 | pBS-KS-attB2-SA(2)-T2A-QF2-Hsp70 sequence 5023 bps
GAAACCTGTCGTGCCAGCTGCATTAATGAATCGGCCAACGCGCGGGGAGAGGCGGTTTGCGTATTGGGCG
CTCTTCCGCTTCCTCGCTCACTGACTCGCTGCGCTCGGTCGTTCGGCTGCGGCGAGCGGTATCAGCTCAC
TCAAAGGCGGTAATACGGTTATCCACAGAATCAGGGGATAACGCAGGAAAGAACATGTGAGCAAAAGGCC
AGCAAAAGGCCAGGAACCGTAAAAAGGCCGCGTTGCTGGCGTTTTTCCATAGGCTCCGCCCCCCTGACGA
GCATCACAAAAATCGACGCTCAAGTCAGAGGTGGCGAAACCCGACAGGACTATAAAGATACCAGGCGTTT
CCCCCTGGAAGCTCCCTCGTGCGCTCTCCTGTTCCGACCCTGCCGCTTACCGGATACCTGTCCGCCTTTC
TCCCTTCGGGAAGCGTGGCGCTTTCTCATAGCTCACGCTGTAGGTATCTCAGTTCGGTGTAGGTCGTTCG
CTCCAAGCTGGGCTGTGTGCACGAACCCCCCGTTCAGCCCGACCGCTGCGCCTTATCCGGTAACTATCGT
CTTGAGTCCAACCCGGTAAGACACGACTTATCGCCACTGGCAGCAGCCACTGGTAACAGGATTAGCAGAG
CGAGGTATGTAGGCGGTGCTACAGAGTTCTTGAAGTGGTGGCCTAACTACGGCTACACTAGAAGGACAGT
ATTTGGTATCTGCGCTCTGCTGAAGCCAGTTACCTTCGGAAAAAGAGTTGGTAGCTCTTGATCCGGCAAA
CAAACCACCGCTGGTAGCGGTGGTTTTTTTGTTTGCAAGCAGCAGATTACGCGCAGAAAAAAAGGATCTC
AAGAAGATCCTTTGATCTTTTCTACGGGGTCTGACGCTCAGTGGAACGAAAACTCACGTTAAGGGATTTT
GGTCATGAGATTATCAAAAAGGATCTTCACCTAGATCCTTTTAAATTAAAAATGAAGTTTTAAATCAATC
TAAAGTATATATGAGTAAACTTGGTCTGACAGTTACCAATGCTTAATCAGTGAGGCACCTATCTCAGCGA
TCTGTCTATTTCGTTCATCCATAGTTGCCTGACTCCCCGTCGTGTAGATAACTACGATACGGGAGGGCTT
ACCATCTGGCCCCAGTGCTGCAATGATACCGCGAGACCCACGCTCACCGGCTCCAGATTTATCAGCAATA
AACCAGCCAGCCGGAAGGGCCGAGCGCAGAAGTGGTCCTGCAACTTTATCCGCCTCCATCCAGTCTATTA
ATTGTTGCCGGGAAGCTAGAGTAAGTAGTTCGCCAGTTAATAGTTTGCGCAACGTTGTTGCCATTGCTAC
AGGCATCGTGGTGTCACGCTCGTCGTTTGGTATGGCTTCATTCAGCTCCGGTTCCCAACGATCAAGGCGA
GTTACATGATCCCCCATGTTGTGCAAAAAAGCGGTTAGCTCCTTCGGTCCTCCGATCGTTGTCAGAAGTA
AGTTGGCCGCAGTGTTATCACTCATGGTTATGGCAGCACTGCATAATTCTCTTACTGTCATGCCATCCGT
AAGATGCTTTTCTGTGACTGGTGAGTACTCAACCAAGTCATTCTGAGAATAGTGTATGCGGCGACCGAGT
TGCTCTTGCCCGGCGTCAATACGGGATAATACCGCGCCACATAGCAGAACTTTAAAAGTGCTCATCATTG
GAAAACGTTCTTCGGGGCGAAAACTCTCAAGGATCTTACCGCTGTTGAGATCCAGTTCGATGTAACCCAC
TCGTGCACCCAACTGATCTTCAGCATCTTTTACTTTCACCAGCGTTTCTGGGTGAGCAAAAACAGGAAGG
CAAAATGCCGCAAAAAAGGGAATAAGGGCGACACGGAAATGTTGAATACTCATACTCTTCCTTTTTCAAT
ATTATTGAAGCATTTATCAGGGTTATTGTCTCATGAGCGGATACATATTTGAATGTATTTAGAAAAATAA
ACAAATAGGGGTTCCGCGCACATTTCCCCGAAAAGTGCCACCTAAATTGTAAGCGTTAATATTTTGTTAA
AATTCGCGTTAAATTTTTGTTAAATCAGCTCATTTTTTAACCAATAGGCCGAAATCGGCAAAATCCCTTA
TAAATCAAAAGAATAGACCGAGATAGGGT
[37 nt withheld, positions 2130-2166]
AAAGAACGTGGACTCCAACGTCAAAGG
[49 nt withheld, positions 2194-2242]
T
[91 nt withheld, positions 2244-2334]
G
[124 nt withheld, positions 2336-2459]
CCCATTCGCCATTCAGGCTGCGCAACTGTTGGGAAGGGCGATCGGTGCGGGCCTCTTCGCTATTACGCCA
GCTGGCGAAAGGGGGATGTGCTGCAAGGCGATTAAGTTGGGTAACGCCAGGGTTTTCCCAGTCACGACGT
TGTAAAACGACGGCCAGTGAGCGCGCGTAATACGACTCACTATAGGGCGAATTGGAGCTCGCTAGCGATG
TAGGTCACGGTCTCGAAGCCGCGGTGCGGGTGCCAGGGCGTGCCCTTGGGCTCCCCGGGCGCGTACTCCA
CCTCACCCATCTGGTCCATCATGATGGTCGACTCTAGAAGTCGATCCAACATGGCGACTTGTCCCATCCC
CGGCATGTTTAAATATACTAATTATTCTTGAACTAATTTTAATCAACCGATTTATCTCTCTTCCGCAGGT
CGGGAGGTTCCGGTGGAAGCGGAGGTAGCGGCGGATCCGAGGGCCGCGGCAGCCTGCTGACCTGCGGCGA
TGTGGAGGAGAACCCCGGGCCCATGCCACCCAAGCGCAAAACGCTTAACGCTGCGGCTGAGGCTAACGCT
CATGCCGACGGACACGCCGACGGAAACGCCGACGGACACGTGGCCAATACGGCCGCGTCCTCGAATAATG
CGAGGTTCGCTGATCTCACTAACATCGATACTCCGGGTCTGGGACCCACAACTACGACCCTGCTCGTGGA
ACCAGCACGCTCAAAGCGTCAACGAGTGTCCCGCGCATGCGACCAGTGCCGTGCAGCCCGAGAGAAATGC
GACGGAATACAGCCTGCGTGTTTCCCGTGCGTTTCCCAGGGAAGGTCCTGCACTTATCAGGCTTCGCCGA
AAAAGAGGGGAGTTCAAACCGGTTATATTCGTACGCTGGAGCTCGCCCTCGCCTGGATGTTTGAAAATGT
CGCGCGTTCCGAAGATGCCTTGCATAACCTCCTCGTCCGTGACGCCGGACAAGGATCAGCTCTGCTCGTT
GGTAAAGATTCGCCGGCTGCCGAGCGACTCCATGCCCGTTGGGCTACTAGCCGTGTCAATAAGAGCATTA
CCCGCCTCCTCCGTCAGTTGGAGCTCCCTCCTACCGCCACGGCTACGGCCTCGATAATGCCGCACGTGAT
GGAGCAGCCTCTCAGTACCAGCATTAACCCCGTCAACGACCGCTTCAACGGTATTCCCAACCCCACTCCG
TATAACTCCGATGCAGCTCTCGATGCTATCACTCAGACCAACGATTATGGAAGCGTAAATACACATGGTA
TCCTCTCTACTTACCCGCCACCGGCTACGCACCTTAATGAAGCTTCCGTCGCTCTCGCTCCCGGTGGCGC
CCCCCCCCGACCGCCTCCTCCGTATGTTGACAGCACGACCAATCACCCGCCGTACCACTCGAATCTGGTT
CCAATGGCGAACTTTGGTTACTCGACCGTTGATTACGATGCCATGGTTGACGATTTGGCTAGCATTGAAT
ACACGGACGCTGTGGATGTCGACCCACAGTTTATGACCAATCTGGGATTCGTTCCTGGATGTAACTTCTC
CGACATTAATACATACGAACAGTGACCTAGGTTAATTAATAAAATGAATCGTAGATACTGAAAAACCCCG
CAAGTTCACTTCAACTGTGCATCGTGCACCATCTCAATTTCTTTCATTTATACATCGTTTTGCCTTCTTT
TATGTAACTATACTCCTCTAAGTTTCAATCTTGGCCATGTAACCTCTGATCTATAGAATTTTTTAAATGA
CTAGAATTAATGCCCATCTTTTTTTTGGACCTAAATTCTTCATGAAAATATATTACGAGGGCTTATTCAG
AAGCTTATCGATACCGTCGACTAAAGCCAAATAGAAATTATTCAGTTCTGGCTTAAGTTTTTAAAAGTGA
TATTATTTATTTGGTTGTAACCAACCAAAAGAATGTAAATAACTAATACATAATTATGTTAGTTTTAAGT
TAGCAACAAATTGATTTTAGCTATATTAGCTACTTGGTTAATAAATAGAATATATTTATTTAAAGATAAT
TCGTTTTTATTGTCAGGGAGTGAGTTTGCTTAAAAACTCGTTTTTAATTAAAGATCCGGAGGTAGCGGTG
GAAGCGGAGGTTCCGGCAGGTAAGTTATTGAACAATGGCATCAAATGCCTTCATCATCACTACCCTTTAG
CCCTTAAGACCCCACAATGACCTTACCCACTCAGAGAAAAAAGTAAATATGAAAGCCCATTTGAACTTCT
AAGCTTGTCGACCATCATGATGGACCAGATGGGTGAGGTGGAGTACGCGCCCGGGGAGCCCAAGGGCACG
CCCTGGCACCCGCACCGCGGCTTCGAGACCGTGACCTACATCATGCATGGTACCCAGCTTTTGTTCCCTT
TAGTGAGGGTTAATTGCGCGCTTGGCGTAATCATGGTCATAGCTGTTTCCTGTGTGAAATTGTTATCCGC
TCACAATTCCACACAACATACGAGCCGGAAGCATAAAGTGTAAAGCCTGGGGTGCCTAATGAGTGAGCTA
ACTCACATTAATTGCGTTGCGCTCACTGCCCGCTTTCCAGTCGG
