>Addgene plasmid #62946 | pBS-KS-attB2-SA(2)-T2A-QF2-Hsp70 | addgene partial sequence | sequence record 110397 | M13pUC-Fwd 5'-CCCAGTCACGACGTTGTAAAACG-3'
ACTACTATAGGGCGAATTGGAGCTCGCTAGCGATGTAGGTCACGGTCTCGAAGCCGCGGTGCGGGTGCCA
GGGCGTGCCCTTGGGCTCCCCGGGCGCGTACTCCACCTCACCCATCTGGTCCATCATGATGGTCGACTCT
AGAAGTCGATCCAACATGGCGACTTGTCCCATCCCCGGCATGTTTAAATATACTAATTATTCTTGAACTA
ATTTTAATCAACCGATTTATCTCTCTTCCGCAGGTCGGGAGGTTCCGGTGGAAGCGGAGGTAGCGGCGGA
TCCGAGGGCCGCGGCAGCCTGCTGACCTGCGGCGATGTGGAGGAGAACCCCGGGCCCATGCCACCCAAGC
GCAAAACGCTTAACGCTGCGGCTGAGGCTAACGCTCATGCCGACGGACACGCCGACGGAAACGCCGACGG
ACACGTGGCCAATACGGCCGCGTCCTCGAATAATGCGAGGTTCGCTGATCTCACTAACATCGATACTCCG
GGTCTGGGACCCACAACTACGACCCTGCTCGTGGAACCAGCACGCTCAAAGCGTCAACGAGTGTCCCGCG
CATGCGACCAGTGCCGTGCAGCCCGAGAGAAATGCGACGGAATACAGCCTGCGTGTTTCCCGTGCGTTTC
CCAGGGAAGGTCCTGCACTTATCAGGCTTCGCCGAAAAAGAGGGGAGTTCAAACCGGTTATATTCGTACG
CTGGAGCTCGCCCTCGCCTGGATGTTTGAAAATGTCGCGCGTTCCGAAGATGCCTTGCATAACCTCCTCG
TCCGTGACGCCGGACAAGGATCAGCTCTGCTCGTTGGTAAAGATTCGCCGGCTGCCGAGCGACTCCATGC
CCGTTGGGCTACTAGCCGTGTCAATAAGAGCATTACCCGCCTCCTCCGTCAGTTGGAGCTCCCTCCTACC
GCCACGGCTACGGCCTCGAT
