>Addgene plasmid #62946 | pBS-KS-attB2-SA(2)-T2A-QF2-Hsp70 | addgene partial sequence | sequence record 110410 | M13-Rev 5'-CAGGAAACAGCTATGACC-3'
GCATTACCCTCCTAAGGGACAAAGCTGGGTACCATGCATGATGTAGGTCACGGTCTCGAAGCCGCGGTGC
GGGTGCCAGGGCGTGCCCTTGGGCTCCCCGGGCGCGTACTCCACCTCACCCATCTGGTCCATCATGATGG
TCGACAAGCTTAGAAGTTCAAATGGGCTTTCATATTTACTTTTTTCTCTGAGTGGGTAAGGTCATTGTGG
GGTCTTAAGGGCTAAAGGGTAGTGATGATGAAGGCATTTGATGCCATTGTTCAATAACTTACCTGCCGGA
ACCTCCGCTTCCACCGCTACCTCCGGATCTTTAATTAAAAACGAGTTTTTAAGCAAACTCACTCCCTGAC
AATAAAAACGAATTATCTTTAAATAAATATATTCTATTTATTAACCAAGTAGCTAATATAGCTAAAATCA
ATTTGTTGCTAACTTAAAACTAACATAATTATGTATTAGTTATTTACATTCTTTTGGTTGGTTACAACCA
AATAAATAATATCACTTTTAAAAACTTAAGCCAGAACTGAATAATTTCTATTTGGCTTTAGTCGACGGTA
TCGATAAGCTTCTGAATAAGCCCTCGTAATATATTTTCATGAAGAATTTAGGTCCAAAAAAAAGATGGGC
ATTAATTCTAGTCATTTAAAAAATTCTATAGATCAGAGGTTACATGGCCAAGATTGAAACTTAGAGGAGT
ATAGTTACATAAAAGAAGGCAAAACGATGTATAAATGAAAGAAATTGAGATGGTGCACGATGCACAGTTG
AAGTGAACTTGCGGGGTTTTTCAGTATCTACGATTCATTTTATTAATTAACCTAGGTCACTGTTCGTATG
TATTAATGTCGGAGAAGTTACATCCAGGAACGAATCCCAGATTGGTCATAAACTGTGGGTCGACATCCAC
AGCGTCCGTGTATTCA
